>Addgene plasmid #65026 | pUC18-mini-Tn7T-Gm-LacZ10 | depositor full sequence | sequence record 109990 | pUC18-mini-Tn7T-Gm-LacZ10 sequence 7431 bps
TCGCGCGTTTCGGTGATGACGGTGAAAACCTCTGACACATGCAGCTCCCGGAGACGGTCACAGCTTGTCT
GTAAGCGGATGCCGGGAGCAGACAAGCCCGTCAGGGCGCGTCAGCGGGTGTTGGCGGGTGTCGGGGCTGG
CTTAACTATGCGGCATCAGAGCAGATTGTACTGAGAGTGCACCATATGCGGTGTGAAATACCGCACAGAT
GCGTAAGGAGAAAATACCGCATCAGGCGCCATTCGCCATTCAGGCTGCGCAACTGTTGGGAAGGGCGATC
GGTGCGGGCCTCTTCGCTATTACGCCAGCTAGAGGACCAGCCGCGTAACCTGGCAAAATCGGTTACGGTT
GAGTAATAAATGGATGCCCTGCGTAAGCGGGTGTGGGCGGACAATAAAGTCTTAAACTGAACAAAATAGA
TCTAAACTATGACAATAAAGTCTTAAACTAGACAGAATAGTTGTAAACTGAAATCAGTCCAGTTATGCTG
TGAAAAAGCATACTGGACTTTTGTTATGGCTAAAGCAAACTCTTCATTTTCTGAAGTGCAAATTGCCCGT
CGTATTAAAGAGGGGCGTGGGGTTCGAGGTCGACGGTATCGATAAGCTAGCTTAATTAGCTGAGCTTGGA
CTCCTGTTGATAGATCCAGTAATGACCTCAGAACTCCATCTGGATTTGTTCAGAACGCTCGGTTGCCGCC
GGGCGTTTTTTATTGGTGAGAATCCAAGCTAGACTGCGATGAGTGGCAGGGCGGGGCGTAATTTTTTTAA
GGCAGTTATTGGTGCCCTTAAACGCCTGGGGTAATGACTCTCTAGCTTGAGGCATCAAATAAAACGAAAG
GCTCAGTCGAAAGACTGGGCCTTTCGTTTTATCTGTTGTTTGTCGGTGAACGCTCTCCTGAGTAGGACAA
ATCCGCCGCTAGGAGCTTGCGGCCCGGACGATCGAATTGGGGATCTTGAAGTACCTATTCCGAAGTTCCT
ATTCTCTAGAAAGTATAGGAACTTCAGAGCGCTTTTGAAGCTGATGTGCTTAAAAACTTACTCAATGGAA
TTCTAGATCGAATTGGCCGCGGCGTTGTGACAATTTACCGAACAACTCCGCGGCCGGGAAGCCGATCTCG
GCTTGAACGAATTGTTAGGTGGCGGTACTTGGGTCGATATCAAAGTGCATCACTTCTTCCCGTATGCCCA
ACTTTGTATAGAGAGCCACTGCGGGATCGTCACCGTAATCTGCTTGCACGTAGATCACATAAGCACCAAG
CGCGTTGGCCTCATGCTTGAGGAGATTGATGAGCGCGGTGGCAATGCCCTGCCTCCGGTGCTCGCCGGAG
ACTGCGAGATCATAGATATAGATCTCACTACGCGGCTGCTCAAACTTGGGCAGAACGTAAGCCGCGAGAG
CGCCAACAACCGCTTCTTGGTCGAAGGCAGCAAGCGCGATGAATGTCTTACTACGGAGCAAGTTCCCGAG
GTAATCGGAGTCCGGCTGATGTTGGGAGTAGGTGGCTACGTCTCCGAACTCACGACCGAAAAGATCAAGA
GCAGCCCGCATGGATTTGACTTGGTCAGGGCCGAGCCTACATGTGCGAATGATGCCCATACTTGAGCCAC
CTAACTTTGTTTTAGGGCGACTGCCCTGCTGCGTAACATCGTTGCTGCTGCGTAACATCGTTGCTGCTCC
ATAACATCAAACATCGACCCACGGCGTAACGCGCTTGCTGCTTGGATGCCCGAGGCATAGACTGTACAAA
AAAACAGTCATAACAAGCCATGAAAACCGCCACTGCGCCGTTACCACCGCTGCGTTCGGTCAAGGTTCTG
GACCAGTTGCGTGAGCGCATACGCTACTTGCATTACAGTTTACGAACCGAACAGGCTTATGTCAATTCGA
TCCATTGCTGTTGACAAAGGGAATCAGGGGATCTTGAAGTTCCTATTCCGAAGTTCCTATTCTCTAGAAA
GTATAGGAACTTCAGAGCGCTTTTGAAGCTAATTCGATCATGCATGAGCTCGAATTCCCGGGGATCCGTC
GACCTGCAGCCAAGCTTGCGATCCCGTCGTTTTACAACGTCGTGACTGGGAAAACCCTGGCGTTACCCAA
CTTAATCGCCTTGCAGCACATCCCCCTTTCGCCAGCTGGCGTAATAGCGAAGAGGCCCGCACCGATCGCC
CTTCCCAACAGTTGCGCAGCCTGAATGGCGAATGGCGCTTTGCCTGGTTTCCGGCACCAGAAGCGGTGCC
GGAAAGCTGGCTGGAGTGCGATCTTCCTGAGGCCGATACTGTCGTCGTCCCCTCAAACTGGCAGATGCAC
GGTTACGATGCGCCCATCTACACCAACGTAACCTATCCCATTACGGTCAATCCGCCGTTTGTTCCCACGG
AGAATCCGACGGGTTGTTACTCGCTCACATTTAATGTTGATGAAAGCTGGCTACAGGAAGGCCAGACGCG
AATTATTTTTGATGGCGTTAACTCGGCGTTTCATCTGTGGTGCAACGGGCGCTGGGTCGGTTACGGCCAG
GACAGTCGTTTGCCGTCTGAATTTGACCTGAGCGCATTTTTACGCGCCGGAGAAAACCGCCTCGCGGTGA
TGGTGCTGCGTTGGAGTGACGGCAGTTATCTGGAAGATCAGGATATGTGGCGGATGAGCGGCATTTTCCG
TGACGTCTCGTTGCTGCATAAACCGACTACACAAATCAGCGATTTCCATGTTGCCACTCGCTTTAATGAT
GATTTCAGCCGCGCTGTACTGGAGGCTGAAGTTCAGATGTGCGGCGAGTTGCGTGACTACCTACGGGTAA
CAGTTTCTTTATGGCAGGGTGAAACGCAGGTCGCCAGCGGCACCGCGCCTTTCGGCGGTGAAATTATCGA
TGAGCGTGGTGGTTATGCCGATCGCGTCACACTACGTCTGAACGTCGAAAACCCGAAACTGTGGAGCGCC
GAAATCCCGAATCTCTATCGTGCGGTGGTTGAACTGCACACCGCCGACGGCACGCTGATTGAAGCAGAAG
CCTGCGATGTCGGTTTCCGCGAGGTGCGGATTGAAAATGGTCTGCTGCTGCTGAACGGCAAGCCGTTGCT
GATTCGAGGCGTTAACCGTCACGAGCATCATCCTCTGCATGGTCAGGTCATGGATGAGCAGACGATGGTG
CAGGATATCCTGCTGATGAAGCAGAACAACTTTAACGCCGTGCGCTGTTCGCATTATCCGAACCATCCGC
TGTGGTACACGCTGTGCGACCGCTACGGCCTGTATGTGGTGGATGAAGCCAATATTGAAACCCACGGCAT
GGTGCCAATGAATCGTCTGACCGATGATCCGCGCTGGCTACCGGCGATGAGCGAACGCGTAACGCGAATG
GTGCAGCGCGATCGTAATCACCCGAGTGTGATCATCTGGTCGCTGGGGAATGAATCAGGCCACGGCGCTA
ATCACGACGCGCTGTATCGCTGGATCAAATCTGTCGATCCTTCCCGCCCGGTGCAGTATGAAGGCGGCGG
AGCCGACACCACGGCCACCGATATTATTTGCCCGATGTACGCGCGCGTGGATGAAGACCAGCCCTTCCCG
GCTGTGCCGAAATGGTCCATCAAAAAATGGCTTTCGCTACCTGGAGAGACGCGCCCGCTGATCCTTTGCG
AATACGCCCACGCGATGGGTAACAGTCTTGGCGGTTTCGCTAAATACTGGCAGGCGTTTCGTCAGTATCC
CCGTTTACAGGGCGGCTTCGTCTGGGACTGGGTGGATCAGTCGCTGATTAAATATGATGAAAACGGCAAC
CCGTGGTCGGCTTACGGCGGTGATTTTGGCGATACGCCGAACGATCGCCAGTTCTGTATGAACGGTCTGG
TCTTTGCCGACCGCACGCCGCATCCAGCGCTGACGGAAGCAAAACACCAGCAGCAGTTTTTCCAGTTCCG
TTTATCCGGGCAAACCATCGAAGTGACCAGCGAATACCTGTTCCGTCATAGCGATAACGAGCTCCTGCAC
TGGATGGTGGCGCTGGATGGTAAGCCGCTGGCAAGCGGTGAAGTGCCTCTGGATGTCGCTCCACAAGGTA
AACAGTTGATTGAACTGCCTGAACTACCGCAGCCGGAGAGCGCCGGGCAACTCTGGCTCACAGTACGCGT
AGTGCAACCGAACGCGACCGCATGGTCAGAAGCCGGGCACATCAGCGCCTGGCAGCAGTGGCGTCTGGCG
GAAAACCTCAGTGTGACGCTCCCCGCCGCGTCCCACGCCATCCCGCATCTGACCACCAGCGAAATGGATT
TTTGCATCGAGCTGGGTAATAAGCGTTGGCAATTTAACCGCCAGTCAGGCTTTCTTTCACAGATGTGGAT
TGGCGATAAAAAACAACTGCTGACGCCGCTGCGCGATCAGTTCACCCGTGCACCGCTGGATAACGACATT
GGCGTAAGTGAAGCGACCCGCATTGACCCTAACGCCTGGGTCGAACGCTGGAAGGCGGCGGGCCATTACC
AGGCCGAAGCAGCGTTGTTGCAGTGCACGGCAGATACACTTGCTGATGCGGTGCTGATTACGACCGCTCA
CGCGTGGCAGCATCAGGGGAAAACCTTATTTATCAGCCGGAAAACCTACCGGATTGATGGTAGTGGTCAA
ATGGCGATTACCGTTGATGTTGAAGTGGCGAGCGATACACCGCATCCGGCGCGGATTGGCCTGAACTGCC
AGCTGGCGCAGGTAGCAGAGCGGGTAAACTGGCTCGGATTAGGGCCGCAAGAAAACTATCCCGACCGCCT
TACTGCCGCCTGTTTTGACCGCTGGGATCTGCCATTGTCAGACATGTATACCCCGTACGTCTTCCCGAGC
GAAAACGGTCTGCGCTGCGGGACGCGCGAATTGAATTATGGCCCACACCAGTGGCGCGGCGACTTCCAGT
TCAACATCAGCCGCTACAGTCAACAGCAACTGATGGAAACCAGCCATCGCCATCTGCTGCACGCGGAAGA
AGGCACATGGCTGAATATCGACGGTTTCCATATGGGGATTGGTGGCGACGACTCCTGGAGCCCGTCAGTA
TCGGCGGATTTCCAGCTGAGCGCCGGTCGCTACCATTACCAGTTGGTCTGGTGTCAAAAATAATAATAAC
CGGGCAGGCCATGTCTGCCCGTATTTCGCGTAAGGAAATCCATTATGTACTATTTCCTTGCAGGCCAACC
AGATAAGTGAAATCTAGTTCCAAACTATTTTGTCATTTTTAATTTTCGTATTAGCTTACGACGCTACACC
CAGTTCCCATCTATTTTGTCACTCTTCCCTAAATAATCCTTAAAAACTCCATTTCCACCCCTCCCAGTTC
CCAACTATTTTGTCCGCCCACAGCGGGGCATTTTTCTTCCTGTTATGTTTGGGCGCTGCATTAATGAATC
GGCCAACGCGCGGGGAGAGGCGGTTTGCGTATTGGGCGCTCTTCCGCTTCCTCGCTCACTGACTCGCTGC
GCTCGGTCGTTCGGCTGCGGCGAGCGGTATCAGCTCACTCAAAGGCGGTAATACGGTTATCCACAGAATC
AGGGGATAACGCAGGAAAGAACATGTGAGCAAAAGGCCAGCAAAAGGCCAGGAACCGTAAAAAGGCCGCG
TTGCTGGCGTTTTTCCATAGGCTCCGCCCCCCTGACGAGCATCACAAAAATCGACGCTCAAGTCAGAGGT
GGCGAAACCCGACAGGACTATAAAGATACCAGGCGTTTCCCCCTGGAAGCTCCCTCGTGCGCTCTCCTGT
TCCGACCCTGCCGCTTACCGGATACCTGTCCGCCTTTCTCCCTTCGGGAAGCGTGGCGCTTTCTCATAGC
TCACGCTGTAGGTATCTCAGTTCGGTGTAGGTCGTTCGCTCCAAGCTGGGCTGTGTGCACGAACCCCCCG
TTCAGCCCGACCGCTGCGCCTTATCCGGTAACTATCGTCTTGAGTCCAACCCGGTAAGACACGACTTATC
GCCACTGGCAGCAGCCACTGGTAACAGGATTAGCAGAGCGAGGTATGTAGGCGGTGCTACAGAGTTCTTG
AAGTGGTGGCCTAACTACGGCTACACTAGAAGGACAGTATTTGGTATCTGCGCTCTGCTGAAGCCAGTTA
CCTTCGGAAAAAGAGTTGGTAGCTCTTGATCCGGCAAACAAACCACCGCTGGTAGCGGTGGTTTTTTTGT
TTGCAAGCAGCAGATTACGCGCAGAAAAAAAGGATCTCAAGAAGATCCTTTGATCTTTTCTACGGGGTCT
GACGCTCAGTGGAACGAAAACTCACGTTAAGGGATTTTGGTCATGAGATTATCAAAAAGGATCTTCACCT
AGATCCTTTTAAATTAAAAATGAAGTTTTAAATCAATCTAAAGTATATATGAGTAAACTTGGTCTGACAG
TTACCAATGCTTAATCAGTGAGGCACCTATCTCAGCGATCTGTCTATTTCGTTCATCCATAGTTGCCTGA
CTCCCCGTCGTGTAGATAACTACGATACGGGAGGGCTTACCATCTGGCCCCAGTGCTGCAATGATACCGC
GAGACCCACGCTCACCGGCTCCAGATTTATCAGCAATAAACCAGCCAGCCGGAAGGGCCGAGCGCAGAAG
TGGTCCTGCAACTTTATCCGCCTCCATCCAGTCTATTAATTGTTGCCGGGAAGCTAGAGTAAGTAGTTCG
CCAGTTAATAGTTTGCGCAACGTTGTTGCCATTGCTACAGGCATCGTGGTGTCACGCTCGTCGTTTGGTA
TGGCTTCATTCAGCTCCGGTTCCCAACGATCAAGGCGAGTTACATGATCCCCCATGTTGTGCAAAAAAGC
GGTTAGCTCCTTCGGTCCTCCGATCGTTGTCAGAAGTAAGTTGGCCGCAGTGTTATCACTCATGGTTATG
GCAGCACTGCATAATTCTCTTACTGTCATGCCATCCGTAAGATGCTTTTCTGTGACTGGTGAGTACTCAA
CCAAGTCATTCTGAGAATAGTGTATGCGGCGACCGAGTTGCTCTTGCCCGGCGTCAATACGGGATAATAC
CGCGCCACATAGCAGAACTTTAAAAGTGCTCATCATTGGAAAACGTTCTTCGGGGCGAAAACTCTCAAGG
ATCTTACCGCTGTTGAGATCCAGTTCGATGTAACCCACTCGTGCACCCAACTGATCTTCAGCATCTTTTA
CTTTCACCAGCGTTTCTGGGTGAGCAAAAACAGGAAGGCAAAATGCCGCAAAAAAGGGAATAAGGGCGAC
ACGGAAATGTTGAATACTCATACTCTTCCTTTTTCAATATTATTGAAGCATTTATCAGGGTTATTGTCTC
ATGAGCGGATACATATTTGAATGTATTTAGAAAAATAAACAAATAGGGGTTCCGCGCACATTTCCCCGAA
AAGTGCCACCTGACGTCTAAGAAACCATTATTATCATGACATTAACCTATAAAAATAGGCGTATCACGAG
GCCCTTTCGTC
Features (pLannotate 1.2.2; 18 found; start..end, strand, type, name):
    137..236     +  misc_feature   bom (fragment): basis of mobility region from pBR322
    242..310     -  CDS            lacZα (fragment): LacZα fragment of β-galactosidase; lacZ fragment
    382..580     -  mobile_element Tn7R (fragment): mini-Tn7 element (right end of the Tn7 transposon) Tn7
    584..608     -  misc_feature   MCS (fragment): pBluescript multiple cloning site
    629..723     +  terminator     lambda t0 terminator: transcription terminator from phage lambda
    733..762     +  CDS            CmR (fragment): chloramphenicol acetyltransferase confers resistance to chloramphenicol
    826..912     +  terminator     rrnB T1 terminator: Escherichia coli rrnB; transcription terminator T1 from the E. coli rrnB gene
    972..1005    +  protein_bind   FRT (minimal): supports FLP-mediated excision but not integration (Turan and Bode, 2011) FLP recombinase from the Saccharomyces cerevisiae 2μ plasmid
   1135..1668    -  CDS            GmR: gentamycin acetyltransferase; aacC1; confers resistance to gentamycin
   1857..1885    -  promoter       Pc promoter: intI1 (promoter lies within the coding sequence); class 1 integron promoter
   1926..1973    +  protein_bind   FRT: FLP-mediated recombination occurs in the 8-bp core sequence TCTAGAAA (Turan and Bode, 2011). FLP recombinase from the Saccharomyces cerevisiae 2μ plasmid
   2056..5103    +  CDS            lacZ: β-galactosidase; lacZ
   5177..5342    -  mobile_element Tn7L: mini-Tn7 element (left end of the Tn7 transposon) Tn7
   5375..5429    -  CDS            lacI (fragment): lac repressor; lacI; The lac repressor binds to the lac operator to inhibit transcription in E. coli. This inhibition can be relieved by adding lactose or isopropyl-β-D-thiogalactopyranoside (IPTG).
   5612..6200    -  rep_origin     ori: high-copy-number ColE1/pMB1/pBR322/pUC origin of replication
   6371..7231    -  CDS            AmpR: β-lactamase; bla; confers resistance to ampicillin, carbenicillin, and related antibiotics
   7232..7336    -  promoter       AmpR promoter: bla
   7431..35      +  CDS            rop (fragment) (across the origin): Rop protein, which maintains plasmids at low copy number; rop
