[The description below was written by a language model from this plasmid's Addgene catalogue record and pLannotate feature annotations shown in this document.]
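Description:
pUC18-mini-Tn7T-Gm-LacZ10 is an empty-backbone mini-Tn7 delivery vector for building β-galactosidase protein (translational) fusions in bacteria, designated as reading frame 1. It is built on the pUC18-mini-Tn7T-Gm backbone and replicates in E. coli at high copy from the ColE1/pUC origin. The plasmid backbone carries AmpR (β-lactamase with its own promoter), while gentamicin resistance lies within the transposable element. A fragment of the pBR322 basis-of-mobility (bom) region is also annotated, as are short remnants of rop, lacI and lacZα that appear to be leftovers of vector construction rather than functional parts.

The transposable cassette is bounded by the Tn7R and Tn7L ends, which define the segment that the Tn7 transposition machinery moves into a chromosomal attTn7 site; the associated publication describes this for bacteria with a single attTn7 site, using Pseudomonas aeruginosa as the example. No transposase genes are annotated on this plasmid, so that function must be supplied from elsewhere. Next to Tn7R sit the lambda t0 and rrnB T1 terminators, which would be expected to block transcriptional read-through across that end of the element. The GmR gene (aacC1), driven by the class 1 integron Pc promoter, is flanked by FRT sites, so FLP recombinase can excise the marker after integration. Downstream lies a lacZ coding sequence, recorded as a C-terminal fusion partner. No promoter for lacZ is annotated, consistent with expression depending on a fragment cloned in frame upstream by restriction cloning.

Repository sequencing found three amino-acid differences in lacZ (T920I, D999E, F1000L) relative to the GenBank reference, and their effect is unknown.
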