Addgene plasmid #65026: pUC18-mini-Tn7T-Gm-LacZ10
Purpose: (Empty Backbone) GmR mini-Tn7 vector, for construction of B-galactosidase protein fusions, frame 1. See Depositor Comments below for information regarding the lacZ sequence.
Depositing lab: Herbert Schweizer. Depositing organization: Colorado State University, Fort Collins. Publication: mini-Tn7 insertion in bacteria with single attTn7 sites: example Pseudomonas aeruginosa. Choi KH, Schweizer HP. Nat Protoc. 2006;1(1):153-61. 10.1038/nprot.2006.24 PubMed 17406227.
Backbone
  Vector backbone: pUC18-mini-Tn7T-Gm
  Backbone manufacturer: Herbert Schweizer
  Vector type: Bacterial Expression
  Tag / fusion protein: lacZ (C terminal on backbone)
Growth in bacteria
  Bacterial resistance: Gentamicin, 10 μg/mL
  Growth temperature: 37°C
  Growth strain: DH5alpha
  Growth instructions: also Ampicillin resistant
  Copy number: High Copy
Gene/Insert
  Cloning method: Restriction Enzyme
Terms and licenses: Academic/Nonprofit Terms; Industry Terms
Depositor comments: GenBank Accession # DQ296494 Compared to the Genbank reference sequence DQ296494, Addgene's sequencing results found T920I, D999E and F1000L mutations in lacZ. The effect of these differences is unknown. Note that the amino acid numbering is relative to the lacZ encoded by this plasmid.
How to cite: pUC18-mini-Tn7T-Gm-LacZ10 was a gift from Herbert Schweizer (Addgene plasmid # 65026 ; http://n2t.net/addgene:65026 ; RRID:Addgene_65026)
