>Addgene plasmid #65026 | pUC18-mini-Tn7T-Gm-LacZ10 | addgene partial sequence | sequence record 112955 | pCR8_R1 5'-cgaaccgaacaggcttatgt-3'
ATCTTGAAGTTCCTATTCCGAAGTTCCTATTCTCTAGAAAGTATAGGAACTTCAGAGCGCTTTTGAAGCT
AATTCGATCATGCATGAGCTCGAATTCCCGGGGATCCGTCGACCTGCAGCCAAGCTTGCGATCCCGTCGT
TTTACAACGTCGTGACTGGGAAAACCCTGGCGTTACCCAACTTAATCGCCTTGCAGCACATCCCCCTTTC
GCCAGCTGGCGTAATAGCGAAGAGGCCCGCACCGATCGCCCTTCCCAACAGTTGCGCAGCCTGAATGGCG
AATGGCGCTTTGCCTGGTTTCCGGCACCAGAAGCGGTGCCGGAAAGCTGGCTGGAGTGCGATCTTCCTGA
GGCCGATACTGTCGTCGTCCCCTCAAACTGGCAGATGCACGGTTACGATGCGCCCATCTACACCAACGTG
ACCTATCCCATTACGGTCAATCCGCCGTTTGTTCCCACGGAGAATCCGACGGGTTGTTACTCGCTCACAT
TTAATGTTGATGAAAGCTGGCTACAGGAAGGCCAGACGCGAATTATTTTTGATGGCGTTAACTCGGCGTT
TCATCTGTGGTGCAACGGGCGCTGGGTCGGTTACGGCCAGGACAGTCGTTTGCCGTCTGAATTTGACCTG
AGCGCATTTTTACGCGCCGGAGAAAACCGCCTCGCGGTGATGGTGCTGCGCTGGAGTGACGGCAGTTATC
TGGAAGATCAGGATATGTGGCGGATGAGCGGCATTTTCCGTGACGTCTCGTTGCTGCATAAACCGACTAC
ACAAATCAGCGATTTCCATGTTG
