>Addgene plasmid #65026 | pUC18-mini-Tn7T-Gm-LacZ10 | addgene partial sequence | sequence record 112956 | pUC-4 5'-CAGTGAGCGAGGAAGCGGAAGAGCGCCCAA-3'
CGGACAAAATAGTTGGGAACTGGGAGGGGTGGAAATGGAGTTTTTAAGGATTATTTAGGGAAGAGTGACA
AAATAGATGGGAACTGGGTGTAGCGTCGTAAGCTAATACGAAAATTAAAAATGACAAAATAGTTTGGAAC
TAGATTTCACTTATCTGGTTGGCCTGCAAGGAAATAGTACATAATGGATTTCCTTACGCGAAATACGGGC
AGACATGGCCTGCCCGGTTATTATTATTTTTGACACCAGACCAACTGGTAATGGTAGCGACCGGCGCTCA
GCTGTAATTCCGCCGATACTGACGGGCTCCAGGAGTCGTCGCCACCAATCCCCATATGGAAACCGTCGAT
ATTCAGCCATGTGCCTTCTTCCGCGTGCAGCAGATGGCGATGGCTGGTTTCCATCAGTTGCTGTTGACTG
TAGCGGCTGATGTTGAACTGGAAGTCGCCGCGCCACTGGTGTGGGCCATAATTCAATTCGCGCGTCCCGC
AGCGCAGACCGTTTTCGCTCGGGAAGACGTACGGGATATACATGTCTGACAATGGCAGATCCCAGCGGTC
AAAACAGGCGGCAGTAAGGCGGTCGGGATAGTTTTCTTGCGGCCCTAATCCGAGCCAGTTTACCCGCTCT
GCTACCTGCGCCAGCTGGCAGTTCAGGCCAATCCGCGCCGGATGCGGTGTATCGCTCGCCACTTCAACAT
CAACGGTAATCGCCATTTGACCACTACCATCAATCCGGTA
