>Addgene plasmid #65026 | pUC18-mini-Tn7T-Gm-LacZ10 | addgene partial sequence | sequence record 115278 | pBluescript-KS 5'-TCGAGGTCGACGGTATC-3'
TCCTGTTGATAGATCCAGTAATGACCTCAGAACTCCATCTGGATTTGTTCAGAACGCTCGGTTGCCGCCG
GGCGTTTTTTATTGGTGAGAATCCAAGCTAGACTGCGATGAGTGGCAGGGCGGGGCGTAATTTTTTTAAG
GCAGTTATTGGTGCCCTTAAACGCCTGGGGTAATGACTCTCTAGCTTGAGGCATCAAATAAAACGAAAGG
CTCAGTCGAAAGACTGGGCCTTTCGTTTTATCTGTTGTTTGTCGGTGAACGCTCTCCTGAGTAGGACAAA
TCCGCCGCTAGGAGCTTGCGGCCCGGACGATCGAATTGGGGATCTTGAAGTACCTATTCCGAAGTTCCTA
TTCTCTAGAAAGTATAGGAACTTCAGAGCGCTTTTGAAGCTGATGTGCTTAAAAACTTACTCAATGGAAT
TCTAGATCGAATTGGCCGCGGCGTTGTGACAATTTACCGAACAACTCCGCGGCCGGGAAGCCGATCTCGG
CTTGAACGAATTGTTAGGTGGCGGTACTTGGGTCGATATCAAAGTGCATCACTTCTTCCCGTATGCCCAA
CTTTGTATAGAGAGCCACTGCGGGATCGTCACCGTAATCTGCTTGCACGTAGATCACATAAGCACCAAGC
GCGTTGGCCTCATGCTTGAGGAGATTGATGAGCGCGGTGGCAATGCCCTGCCTCCGGTGCTCGCCGGAGA
CTGCGAGATCATAGATATAGATCTCACTACGCGGCTGCTCAAACTTGGGCAGAACGTAAGCCGCGAGAGC
GCCAACAACCGC
